Addgene plasmid #120343: pGL4.23-MYC-e5
Purpose: pGL4.23-MYC with an enhancer cloned upstream of the MYC promoter.
Depositing lab: Eric Lander. Depositing organization: Broad Institute. Publication: Systematic mapping of functional enhancer-promoter connections with CRISPR interference. Fulco CP, Munschauer M, Anyoha R, Munson G, Grossman SR, Perez EM, Kane M, Cleary B, Lander ES, Engreitz JM. Science. 2016 Sep 29. pii: aag2445. 10.1126/science.aag2445 PubMed 27708057.
Backbone
  Vector backbone: pGL4.23-MYC
  Backbone size w/o insert (bp): 5322
  Total vector size (bp): 7265
  Modifications to backbone: pGL4.23-MYC is a modified version of the Promega pGL4.23 vector. Contains the MYC promoter in place of the minimal promoter and polyadenylation signals flanking the enhancer cloning site.
  Vector type: Mammalian Expression, Luciferase
Growth in bacteria
  Bacterial resistance: Ampicillin, 100 μg/mL
  Growth temperature: 37°C
  Growth strain: DH5alpha
  Copy number: High Copy
Gene/Insert
  Gene/Insert name: chr8:130594100-130596043 (hg19)
  Species: H. sapiens (human)
  Insert size (bp): 1944
  Promoter: MYC
  Cloning method: Gibson Cloning
  Sequencing primers: 5′ CACTGCGGCTCCTCATCGCG; 3′ TCCGGTGCCCTGAATGAACT
Terms and licenses: Academic/Nonprofit Terms; Industry Terms: Not Available to Industry
How to cite: pGL4.23-MYC-e5 was a gift from Eric Lander (Addgene plasmid # 120343 ; http://n2t.net/addgene:120343 ; RRID:Addgene_120343)
