[The description below was written by a language model from this plasmid's Addgene catalogue record and pLannotate feature annotations shown in this document.]
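Description:
pGL4.23-MYC-e5 is a firefly luciferase enhancer-reporter plasmid for transfection into mammalian cells. It is built on pGL4.23-MYC, a modified version of the Promega pGL4.23 vector in which the minimal promoter has been replaced by the human MYC promoter and polyadenylation signals have been placed on either side of the enhancer cloning site. It is propagated in E. coli as a high-copy plasmid from a ColE1/pUC-type origin, with ampicillin selection provided by β-lactamase. No intact mammalian selection marker is annotated. The short NeoR/KanR, Tn5 transposase, M13 ori, TcR and SV40 large T hits are all fragments and appear to be non-functional spacer or residual vector sequence rather than working parts.

The insert is a 1,944 bp human genomic segment from chromosome 8 (hg19 coordinates in the MYC region), introduced by Gibson assembly upstream of the MYC promoter as candidate enhancer "e5". In the annotated maps, an SV40 poly(A) signal lies upstream of the unannotated stretch that corresponds to the insert. A synthetic poly(A) signal and an RNA polymerase II pause site from the human α2-globin gene follow it. These elements limit read-through transcription from the backbone or the enhancer fragment into the reporter, so that luciferase output mainly reflects MYC promoter activity. The luciferase coding sequence comes next and is terminated by a second SV40 poly(A) signal. The MYC promoter is not called by the annotation software but presumably occupies the gap just before the luciferase gene.

The construct is used to test whether this distal element raises transcription from the MYC promoter relative to the enhancer-less parent, complementing CRISPR interference mapping of enhancer-promoter connections. The depositor and sequencing-derived records differ by only a few bases and share the same feature layout.
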