Features (pLannotate 1.2.2; 13 found; start..end, strand, type, name):
      3..44      -  promoter       AmpR promoter (fragment): bla
    151..272     +  polyA_signal   SV40 poly(A) signal: SV40 polyadenylation signal
   2233..2465    -  CDS            NeoR/KanR (fragment): aminoglycoside phosphotransferase confers resistance to neomycin, kanamycin, and G418 (Geneticin®)
   2497..2796    -  CDS            tnpA (fragment): TN5P_ECOLX - Also known as tnp. Experimental evidence at protein level: Swiss-Prot protein existence level 1. Mediates transposition of transposon Tn5 by a 'cut and paste' mechanism. First, the monomeric transposase binds the 19 bp inverted DNA repeats flanking the transposon. Then, dimerization of the DNA- bound transposase creates a synaptic DNA complex. After nicking of the first DNA strand, excision of the transposon proceeds through a series of intermediates. The transposase then mediates the insertion of the transposon at a new site by strand transfer. The activity of the wild- type tran
   2799..2893    -  rep_origin     M13 ori (fragment): M13 bacteriophage origin of replication; arrow indicates direction of (+) strand synthesis
   2950..2998    +  polyA_signal   poly(A) signal: synthetic polyadenylation signal
   3012..3103    +  misc_feature   pause site: RNA polymerase II transcriptional pause signal from the human α2 globin gene
   3383..5035    +  CDS            luciferase: firefly luciferase; luc+; enhanced luc+ version of the luciferase gene
   5079..5200    -  polyA_signal   SV40 poly(A) signal: SV40 polyadenylation signal
   5223..5291    -  CDS            large T antigen (fragment): large T antigen from SV40 (simian virus 40)
   5307..5439    +  CDS            TcR (fragment): tetracycline efflux protein; tet; confers resistance to tetracycline
   5619..6207    -  rep_origin     ori: high-copy-number ColE1/pMB1/pBR322/pUC origin of replication
   6407..2       -  CDS            AmpR (across the origin): β-lactamase confers resistance to ampicillin, carbenicillin, and related antibiotics
>Addgene plasmid #120343 | pGL4.23-MYC-e5 | depositor full sequence | sequence record 229123 | pGL4.23-MYC-e5 sequence 7265 bps
ATACTCGTCCTTTTTCAATATTATTGAAGCATTTATCAGGGTTACACTGCGGCTCCTCATCGCGATAATA
AACCCCAGTAAATGCTTTTAAAAAACCTCCCACACCTCCCCCTGAACCTGAAACATAAAATGAATGCAAT
TGTTGTTGTTAACTTGTTTATTGCAGCTTATAATGGTTACAAATAAAGCAATAGCATCACAAATTTCACA
AATAAAGCATTTTTTTCACTGCATTCTAGTTGTGGTTTGTCCAAACTCATCAATGTATCTTATCATGTCT
GTGGAAAACGAGTGGGGACATGATTCCAAATACATGGGCTGCCTTCAAATCCTGGCCCACAAGCCTACAT
CCTTACAACAGAACCCTCTCTGGAAATGAGACAATTATTTCTTTCTAGTGGGGGTTGCAGAGAGTAGAGG
AAGAGAGTTGGAAAGGAGAAGGAGAGCTAGTGGATGGGAAACCAACAAAATGTGGTTCATTTTCAGGAAG
CTGCGAGGCTGGATCTTTCAGAACAGCTCATATTTTTTCGAGATGCATTTTTTTTGAGGTCCCCCACTCC
GGATACCCCAGTGCCCTCCTTTCAGCCTTGGCCCTTGCATCACCACCAGCCAGGGGAAGGAGCCGTGGCA
TGGCAGTGGTCACAGTTCTCTTGGATAAGCTTTACCGTAATCTTCATAAACCTCAATGCTCAAGGTGCAG
AGGGAGATTGGAGGAAACTTGTTTTTCCGTTGGTTTCTCTCTGACTGCTGCGGCTAATCATTCCTAGAAC
AGGAAGCTGGAGAAATGTAGGTAGGAGACACTCTTCTGACAAGTCAGGTTGCCTCACCCTTCCAGGGCAC
AACTGATTAGGAAAAGCTTCAGGGTTACATAACCTCCTTCCTTTACGGTGGTTTTCCATCAAAAGGTGAA
TGGACTCAGCCCTGAGAACTGCCCACCCCTAAGAAGCGGGGAAGGGATGTCTTGGTTGTATTTTAGTATT
GCTGCCTCCTTCATCACAATGCCCCAGTGCACAAGTAAGGGGAGGAAAATAGGATGCATTAATTTATTCC
ATGAACCTTTATTGAGTGTCCATTCTTCTATGTATTTGAAATACATCAGTAAAGGAAATGAACTCTACCC
TGGTACACTCATATCCTAGTGGAGGGACACAGAGTAAACCATAATACATAAGTAATTTACATTGTGGGTT
AGAAGTTGATGAATGAAATCAAGAAAAGTAGAGCAGGGACAGAGGGATAGGTGGTTGGGAGGGCAAAGGC
ATGGATTGCAATTTTTAACGGAGCACAAGGTAAGACTCCTTGAAAAGATGACATTTGAGCAAAGACTTGA
AAGAGATGAAGGTGTGAGCTACATGACTATATGAAGAAATAGCAAAGGCCTAAGGCAGGAGTGTTTCCAG
AGTTGTTGTCAGGGTGGGAGGAGCACAGTGAGCAAGGAAGAAAAAAGTAAAAGATGATGTATGTGATTGG
CTGGGGGGCAGGTGTCAGATCAGGTGGCACTTTGCAAGTGATTGTTAAGGACTCTGTGCTTTTAGAGTAA
ATAAAATGGCAGCTATTATCGTTCTGAGAAGAGTAACAGAACCAGCACGTTCACCCTGGTGCTCCTTCTG
GGGTGAGAGCAAACACAGAAAGGGTCATCCGATATCATTAACAGCTGTCTGTACTGGAGGCCTCTTTAGG
CTTCTGGGTCAAGTCAAATAACCTACAGACCCACCTATCCTCATGGCCGGGGTGGGGGTGGGCCAGAAGA
GTGACAGCCTATGTGTTTAACAACATGATTTAAATCATTCAAGTGACCCACTGAGAGCTGTGAAAGCAAT
TTTGAATTTCTTTTCCTGCAGAAGGAATGGCTTTACCTTAAGTCACTACCTTCCTCAATCTTCTTTGTGA
CCAAAAAGACAGATTCCAAACACTGCCAGCTGAGTACAATCTACACCCTCCAAATATAGCAGAGCTAACT
GCCTACACCGGACCCTGGTGCCATTAGCTCATGCTCTAGCTCCCTGCACTGGCCACCCATACTGCTTTAT
GAAATGCAATCTCTTTTTAAAGATAATGACACAGTAAGTGTGTTATGACTTCAGTGATACAGTAAGTTAG
GCAAATTCTTTGAAAGCTATCAGCTCATTTTGAGCAGGGCCACCAGCCTCTGGTAGAGAGAAGTTTGTTG
ATCTGAAGTCATAAAACCAAGGGGTAAAGGACATGCTGAACCAGACGATAAACACCGTCATGGCGCAAGG
AACGCCCGTCGTGGCCAGCCACGATAGCCGCGCTGCCTCGTCCTGCAGTTCATTCAGGGCACCGGACAGG
TCGGTCTTGACAAAAAGAACCGGGCGCCCCTGCGCTGACAGCCGGAACACGGCGGCATCAGAGCAGCCGA
TTGTCTGTTGTGCCCAGTCATAGCCGAATAGCCTCTCCACCCAAGCGGCCGGAGAACCTGCGTGCAATCC
ATCTTGTTCAATCATGCGAAACGATCCTCATCCTGTCTCTTGATCAGATCTTGATCCCCTGCGCCATCAG
ATCCTTGGCGGCAAGAAAGCCATCCAGTTTACTTTGCAGGGCTTCCCAACCTTACCAGAGGGCGCCCCAG
CTGGCAATTCCGGTTCGCTTGCTGTCCATAAAACCGCCCAGTCTAGCTATCGCCATGTAAGCCCACTGCA
AGCTACCTGCTTTCTCTTTGCGCTTGCGTTTTCCCTTGTCCAGATAGCCCAGTAGCTGACATTCATCCGG
GGTCAGCACCGTTTCTGCGGACTGGCTTTCTACGTGTTCCGCTTCCTTTAGCAGCCCTTGCGCCCTGAAT
TTTGTTAAAATTCGCGTTAAATTTTTGTTAAATCAGCTCATTTTTTAACCAATAGGCCGAAATCGGCAAA
ATCCCTTATAAATCAAAAGAATACGTCTCTCAAGGATAAGTAAGTAATATTAAGGTACGGGAGGTATTGG
ACAGGCCGCAATAAAATATCTTTATTTTCATTACATCTGTGTGTTGGTTTTTTGTGTGAATCGATAGTAC
TAACATACGCTCTCCATCAAAACAAAACGAAACAAAACAAACTAGCAAAATAGGCTGTCCCCAGTGCAAG
TGCAGGTGCCAGAACATTTCTCTGGCCTAACTGGCCGGTACCTGAGCTCGCTAGCCTCGAGGATATCAAG
ATCTGGCCTCGGCGGCCAAGCTTACCCCCGAGCTGTGCTGCTCGCGGCCGCCACCGCCGGGCCCCGGCCG
TCCCTGGCTCCCCTCCTGCCTCGAGAAGGGCAGGGCTTCTCAGAGGCTTGGCGGGAAAAAGAACGGAGGG
AGGGATCGCGCTGAGTATAAAAGCCGGTTTTCGGGGCTTTATCTAACTCGCTGTAGTAATTCCGGCAATC
CGGTACTGTTGGTAAAGCCACCATGGAAGACGCCAAAAACATAAAGAAAGGCCCGGCGCCATTCTATCCG
CTGGAAGATGGAACCGCTGGAGAGCAACTGCATAAGGCTATGAAGAGATACGCCCTGGTTCCTGGAACAA
TTGCTTTTACAGATGCACATATCGAGGTGGACATCACTTACGCTGAGTACTTCGAAATGTCCGTTCGGTT
GGCAGAAGCTATGAAACGATATGGGCTGAATACAAATCACAGAATCGTCGTATGCAGTGAAAACTCTCTT
CAATTCTTTATGCCGGTGTTGGGCGCGTTATTTATCGGAGTTGCAGTTGCGCCCGCGAACGACATTTATA
ATGAACGTGAATTGCTCAACAGTATGGGCATTTCGCAGCCTACCGTGGTGTTCGTTTCCAAAAAGGGGTT
GCAAAAAATTTTGAACGTGCAAAAAAAGCTCCCAATCATCCAAAAAATTATTATCATGGATTCTAAAACG
GATTACCAGGGATTTCAGTCGATGTACACGTTCGTCACATCTCATCTACCTCCCGGTTTTAATGAATACG
ATTTTGTGCCAGAGTCCTTCGATAGGGACAAGACAATTGCACTGATCATGAACTCCTCTGGATCTACTGG
TCTGCCTAAAGGTGTCGCTCTGCCTCATAGAACTGCCTGCGTGAGATTCTCGCATGCCAGAGATCCTATT
TTTGGCAATCAAATCATTCCGGATACTGCGATTTTAAGTGTTGTTCCATTCCATCACGGTTTTGGAATGT
TTACTACACTCGGATATTTGATATGTGGATTTCGAGTCGTCTTAATGTATAGATTTGAAGAAGAGCTGTT
TCTGAGGAGCCTTCAGGATTACAAGATTCAAAGTGCGCTGCTGGTGCCAACCCTATTCTCCTTCTTCGCC
AAAAGCACTCTGATTGACAAATACGATTTATCTAATTTACACGAAATTGCTTCTGGTGGCGCTCCCCTCT
CTAAGGAAGTCGGGGAAGCGGTTGCCAAGAGGTTCCATCTGCCAGGTATCAGGCAAGGATATGGGCTCAC
TGAGACTACATCAGCTATTCTGATTACACCCGAGGGGGATGATAAACCGGGCGCGGTCGGTAAAGTTGTT
CCATTTTTTGAAGCGAAGGTTGTGGATCTGGATACCGGGAAAACGCTGGGCGTTAATCAAAGAGGCGAAC
TGTGTGTGAGAGGTCCTATGATTATGTCCGGTTATGTAAACAATCCGGAAGCGACCAACGCCTTGATTGA
CAAGGATGGATGGCTACATTCTGGAGACATAGCTTACTGGGACGAAGACGAACACTTCTTCATCGTTGAC
CGCCTGAAGTCTCTGATTAAGTACAAAGGCTATCAGGTGGCTCCCGCTGAATTGGAATCCATCTTGCTCC
AACACCCCAACATCTTCGACGCAGGTGTCGCAGGTCTTCCCGACGATGACGCCGGTGAACTTCCCGCCGC
CGTTGTTGTTTTGGAGCACGGAAAGACGATGACGGAAAAAGAGATCGTGGATTACGTCGCCAGTCAAGTA
ACAACCGCGAAAAAGTTGCGCGGAGGAGTTGTGTTTGTGGACGAAGTACCGAAAGGTCTTACCGGAAAAC
TCGACGCAAGAAAAATCAGAGAGATCCTCATAAAGGCCAAGAAGGGCGGAAAGATCGCCGTGTAATAATT
CTAGAGTCGGGGCGGCCGGCCGCTTCGAGCAGACATGATAAGATACATTGATGAGTTTGGACAAACCACA
ACTAGAATGCAGTGAAAAAAATGCTTTATTTGTGAAATTTGTGATGCTATTGCTTTATTTGTAACCATTA
TAAGCTGCAATAAACAAGTTAACAACAACAATTGCATTCATTTTATGTTTCAGGTTCAGGGGGAGGTGTG
GGAGGTTTTTTAAAGCAAGTAAAACCTCTACAAATGTGGTAAAATCGATAAGGATCCGTCGACCGATGCC
CTTGAGAGCCTTCAACCCAGTCAGCTCCTTCCGGTGGGCGCGGGGCATGACTATCGTCGCCGCACTTATG
ACTGTCTTCTTTATCATGCAACTCGTAGGACAGGTGCCGGCAGCGCTCTTCCGCTTCCTCGCTCACTGAC
TCGCTGCGCTCGGTCGTTCGGCTGCGGCGAGCGGTATCAGCTCACTCAAAGGCGGTAATACGGTTATCCA
CAGAATCAGGGGATAACGCAGGAAAGAACATGTGAGCAAAAGGCCAGCAAAAGGCCAGGAACCGTAAAAA
GGCCGCGTTGCTGGCGTTTTTCCATAGGCTCCGCCCCCCTGACGAGCATCACAAAAATCGACGCTCAAGT
CAGAGGTGGCGAAACCCGACAGGACTATAAAGATACCAGGCGTTTCCCCCTGGAAGCTCCCTCGTGCGCT
CTCCTGTTCCGACCCTGCCGCTTACCGGATACCTGTCCGCCTTTCTCCCTTCGGGAAGCGTGGCGCTTTC
TCATAGCTCACGCTGTAGGTATCTCAGTTCGGTGTAGGTCGTTCGCTCCAAGCTGGGCTGTGTGCACGAA
CCCCCCGTTCAGCCCGACCGCTGCGCCTTATCCGGTAACTATCGTCTTGAGTCCAACCCGGTAAGACACG
ACTTATCGCCACTGGCAGCAGCCACTGGTAACAGGATTAGCAGAGCGAGGTATGTAGGCGGTGCTACAGA
GTTCTTGAAGTGGTGGCCTAACTACGGCTACACTAGAAGAACAGTATTTGGTATCTGCGCTCTGCTGAAG
CCAGTTACCTTCGGAAAAAGAGTTGGTAGCTCTTGATCCGGCAAACAAACCACCGCTGGTAGCGGTGGTT
TTTTTGTTTGCAAGCAGCAGATTACGCGCAGAAAAAAAGGATCTCAAGAAGATCCTTTGATCTTTTCTAC
GGGGTCTGACGCTCAGTGGAACGAAAACTCACGTTAAGGGATTTTGGTCATGAGATTATCAAAAAGGATC
TTCACCTAGATCCTTTTAAATTAAAAATGAAGTTTTAAATCAATCTAAAGTATATATGAGTAAACTTGGT
CTGACAGCGGCCGCAAATGCTAAACCACTGCAGTGGTTACCAGTGCTTGATCAGTGAGGCACCGATCTCA
GCGATCTGCCTATTTCGTTCGTCCATAGTGGCCTGACTCCCCGTCGTGTAGATCACTACGATTCGTGAGG
GCTTACCATCAGGCCCCAGCGCAGCAATGATGCCGCGAGAGCCGCGTTCACCGGCCCCCGATTTGTCAGC
AATGAACCAGCCAGCAGGGAGGGCCGAGCGAAGAAGTGGTCCTGCTACTTTGTCCGCCTCCATCCAGTCT
ATGAGCTGCTGTCGTGATGCTAGAGTAAGAAGTTCGCCAGTGAGTAGTTTCCGAAGAGTTGTGGCCATTG
CTACTGGCATCGTGGTATCACGCTCGTCGTTCGGTATGGCTTCGTTCAACTCTGGTTCCCAGCGGTCAAG
CCGGGTCACATGATCACCCATATTATGAAGAAATGCAGTCAGCTCCTTAGGGCCTCCGATCGTTGTCAGA
AGTAAGTTGGCCGCGGTGTTGTCGCTCATGGTAATGGCAGCACTACACAATTCTCTTACCGTCATGCCAT
CCGTAAGATGCTTTTCCGTGACCGGCGAGTACTCAACCAAGTCGTTTTGTGAGTAGTGTATACGGCGACC
AAGCTGCTCTTGCCCGGCGTCTATACGGGACAACACCGCGCCACATAGCAGTACTTTGAAAGTGCTCATC
ATCGGGAATCGTTCTTCGGGGCGGAAAGACTCAAGGATCTTGCCGCTATTGAGATCCAGTTCGATATAGC
CCACTCTTGCACCCAGTTGATCTTCAGCATCTTTTACTTTCACCAGCGTTTCGGGGTGTGCAAAAACAGG
CAAGCAAAATGCCGCAAAGAAGGGAATGAGTGCGACACGAAAATGTTGGATGCTC
