Features (pLannotate 1.2.2; 13 found; start..end, strand, type, name):
     55..176     +  polyA_signal   SV40 poly(A) signal: SV40 polyadenylation signal
   2137..2369    -  CDS            NeoR/KanR (fragment): aminoglycoside phosphotransferase confers resistance to neomycin, kanamycin, and G418 (Geneticin®)
   2401..2700    -  CDS            tnpA (fragment): TN5P_ECOLX - Also known as tnp. Experimental evidence at protein level: Swiss-Prot protein existence level 1. Mediates transposition of transposon Tn5 by a 'cut and paste' mechanism. First, the monomeric transposase binds the 19 bp inverted DNA repeats flanking the transposon. Then, dimerization of the DNA- bound transposase creates a synaptic DNA complex. After nicking of the first DNA strand, excision of the transposon proceeds through a series of intermediates. The transposase then mediates the insertion of the transposon at a new site by strand transfer. The activity of the wild- type tran
   2703..2794    -  rep_origin     M13 ori (fragment): M13 bacteriophage origin of replication; arrow indicates direction of (+) strand synthesis
   2854..2902    +  polyA_signal   poly(A) signal: synthetic polyadenylation signal
   2916..3007    +  misc_feature   pause site: RNA polymerase II transcriptional pause signal from the human α2 globin gene
   3287..4939    +  CDS            luciferase: firefly luciferase; luc+; enhanced luc+ version of the luciferase gene
   4980..5101    -  polyA_signal   SV40 poly(A) signal: SV40 polyadenylation signal
   5124..5192    -  CDS            large T antigen (fragment): large T antigen from SV40 (simian virus 40)
   5208..5340    +  CDS            TcR (fragment): tetracycline efflux protein; tet; confers resistance to tetracycline
   5520..6108    -  rep_origin     ori: high-copy-number ColE1/pMB1/pBR322/pUC origin of replication
   6308..7168    -  CDS            AmpR: β-lactamase confers resistance to ampicillin, carbenicillin, and related antibiotics
   7169..7210    -  promoter       AmpR promoter (fragment): bla
>Addgene plasmid #120343 | pGL4.23-MYC-e5 | addgene full sequence | sequence record 233999 | Addgene NGS Result
CTCCCACACCTCCCCCTGAACCTGAAACATAAAATGAATGCAATTGTTGTTGTTAACTTGTTTATTGCAG
CTTATAATGGTTACAAATAAAGCAATAGCATCACAAATTTCACAAATAAAGCATTTTTTTCACTGCATTC
TAGTTGTGGTTTGTCCAAACTCATCAATGTATCTTATCATGTCTGTGGAAAACGAGTGGGGACATGATTC
CAAATACATGGGCTGCCTTCAAATCCTGGCCCACAAGCCTACATCCTTACAACAGAACCCTCTCTGGAAA
TGAGACAATTATTTCTTTCTAGTGGGGGTTGCAGAGAGTAGAGGAAGAGAGTTGGAAAGGAGAAGGAGAG
CTAGTGGATGGGAAACCAACAAAATGTGGTTCATTTTCAGGAAGCTGCGAGGCTGGATCTTTCAGAACAG
CTCATATTTTTTCGAGATGCATTTTTTTTGAGGTCCCCCACTCCGGATACCCCAGTGCCCTCCTTTCAGC
CTTGGCCCTTGCATCACCACCAGCCAGGGGAAGGAGCCGTGGCATGGCAGTGGTCACAGTTCTCTTGGAT
AAGCTTTACCGTAATCTTCATAAACCTCAATGCTCAAGGTGCAGAGGGAGATTGGAGGAAACTTGTTTTT
CCGTTGGTTTCTCTCTGACTGCTGCGGCTAATCATTCCTAGAACAGGAAGCTGGAGAAATGTAGGTAGGA
GACACTCTTCTGACAAGTCAGGTTGCCTCACCCTTCCAGGGCACAACTGATTAGGAAAAGCTTCAGGGTT
ACATAACCTCCTTCCTTTACGGTGGTTTTCCATCAAAAGGTGAATGGACTCAGCCCTGAGAACTGCCCAC
CCCTAAGAAGCGGGGAAGGGATGTCTTGGTTGTATTTTAGTATTGCTGCCTCCTTCATCACAATGCCCCA
GTGCACAAGTAAGGGGAGGAAAATAGGATGCATTAATTTATTCCATGAACCTTTATTGAGTGTCCATTCT
TCTATGTATTTGAAATACATCAGTAAAGGAAATGAACTCTACCCTGGTACACTCATATCCTAGTGGAGGG
ACACAGAGTAAACCATAATACATAAGTAATTTACATTGTGGGTTAGAAGTTGATGAATGAAATCAAGAAA
AGTAGAGCAGGGACAGAGGGATAGGTGGTTGGGAGGGCAAAGGCATGGATTGCAATTTTTAACGGAGCAC
AAGGTAAGACTCCTTGAAAAGATGACATTTGAGCAAAGACTTGAAAGAGATGAAGGTGTGAGCTACATGA
CTATATGAAGAAATAGCAAAGGCCTAAGGCAGGAGTGTTTCCAGAGTTGTTGTCAGGGTGGGAGGAGCAC
AGTGAGCAAGGAAGAAAAAAGTAAAAGATGATGTATGTGATTGGCTGGGGGGCAGGTGTCAGATCAGGTG
GCACTTTGCAAGTGATTGTTAAGGACTCTGTGCTTTTAGAGTAAATAAAATGGCAGCTATTATCGTTCTG
AGAAGAGTAACAGAACCAGCACGTTCACCCTGGTGCTCCTTCTGGGGTGAGAGCAAACACAGAAAGGGTC
ATCCGATATCATTAACAGCTGTCTGTACTGGAGGCCTCTTTAGGCTTCTGGGTCAAGTCAAATAACCTAC
AGACCCACCTATCCTCATGGCCGGGGTGGGGGTGGGCCAGAAGAGTGACAGCCTATGTGTTTAACAACAT
GATTTAAATCATTCAAGTGACCCACTGAGAGCTGTGAAAGCAATTTTGAATTTCTTTTCCTGCAGAAGGA
ATGGCTTTACCTTAAGTCACTACCTTCCTCAATCTTCTTTGTGACCAAAAAGACAGATTCCAAACACTGC
CAGCTGAGTACAATCTACACCCTCCAAATATAGCAGAGCTAACTGCCTACACCGGACCCTGGTGCCATTA
GCTCATGCTCTAGCTCCCTGCACTGGCCACCCATACTGCTTTATGAAATGCAATCTCTTTTTAAAGATAA
TGACACAGTAAGTGTGTTATGACTTCAGTGATACAGTAAGTTAGGCAAATTCTTTGAAAGCTATCAGCTC
ATTTTGAGCAGGGCCACCAGCCTCTGGTAGAGAGAAGTTTGTTGATCTGAAGTCATAAAACCAAGGGGTA
AAGGACATGCTGAACCAGACGATAAACACCGTCATGGCGCAAGGAACGCCCGTCGTGGCCAGCCACGATA
GCCGCGCTGCCTCGTCCTGCAGTTCATTCAGGGCACCGGACAGGTCGGTCTTGACAAAAAGAACCGGGCG
CCCCTGCGCTGACAGCCGGAACACGGCGGCATCAGAGCAGCCGATTGTCTGTTGTGCCCAGTCATAGCCG
AATAGCCTCTCCACCCAAGCGGCCGGAGAACCTGCGTGCAATCCATCTTGTTCAATCATGCGAAACGATC
CTCATCCTGTCTCTTGATCAGATCTTGATCCCCTGCGCCATCAGATCCTTGGCGGCAAGAAAGCCATCCA
GTTTACTTTGCAGGGCTTCCCAACCTTACCAGAGGGCGCCCCAGCTGGCAATTCCGGTTCGCTTGCTGTC
CATAAAACCGCCCAGTCTAGCTATCGCCATGTAAGCCCACTGCAAGCTACCTGCTTTCTCTTTGCGCTTG
CGTTTTCCCTTGTCCAGATAGCCCAGTAGCTGACATTCATCCGGGGTCAGCACCGTTTCTGCGGACTGGC
TTTCTACGTGTTCCGCTTCCTTTAGCAGCCCTTGCGCCCTGAATTTTGTTAAAATTCGCGTTAAATTTTT
GTTAAATCAGCTCATTTTTTAACCAATAGGCCGAAATCGGCAAAATCCCTTATAAATCAAAAGAGTACGT
CTCTCAAGGATAAGTAAGTAATATTAAGGTACGGGAGGTATTGGACAGGCCGCAATAAAATATCTTTATT
TTCATTACATCTGTGTGTTGGTTTTTTGTGTGAATCGATAGTACTAACATACGCTCTCCATCAAAACAAA
ACGAAACAAAACAAACTAGCAAAATAGGCTGTCCCCAGTGCAAGTGCAGGTGCCAGAACATTTCTCTGGC
CTAACTGGCCGGTACCTGAGCTCGCTAGCCTCGAGGATATCAAGATCTGGCCTCGGCGGCCAAGCTTACC
CCCGAGCTGTGCTGCTCGCGGCCGCCACCGCCGGGCCCCGGCCGTCCCTGGCTCCCCTCCTGCCTCGAGA
AGGGCAGGGCTTCTCAGAGGCTTGGCGGGAAAAAGAACGGAGGGAGGGATCGCGCTGAGTATAAAAGCCG
GTTTTCGGGGCTTTATCTAACTCGCTGTAGTAATTCCGGCAATCCGGTACTGTTGGTAAAGCCACCATGG
AAGACGCCAAAAACATAAAGAAAGGCCCGGCGCCATTCTATCCGCTGGAAGATGGAACCGCTGGAGAGCA
ACTGCATAAGGCTATGAAGAGATACGCCCTGGTTCCTGGAACAATTGCTTTTACAGATGCACATATCGAG
GTGGACATCACTTACGCTGAGTACTTCGAAATGTCCGTTCGGTTGGCAGAAGCTATGAAACGATATGGGC
TGAATACAAATCACAGAATCGTCGTATGCAGTGAAAACTCTCTTCAATTCTTTATGCCGGTGTTGGGCGC
GTTATTTATCGGAGTTGCAGTTGCGCCCGCGAACGACATTTATAATGAACGTGAATTGCTCAACAGTATG
GGCATTTCGCAGCCTACCGTGGTGTTCGTTTCCAAAAAGGGGTTGCAAAAAATTTTGAACGTGCAAAAAA
AGCTCCCAATCATCCAAAAAATTATTATCATGGATTCTAAAACGGATTACCAGGGATTTCAGTCGATGTA
CACGTTCGTCACATCTCATCTACCTCCCGGTTTTAATGAATACGATTTTGTGCCAGAGTCCTTCGATAGG
GACAAGACAATTGCACTGATCATGAACTCCTCTGGATCTACTGGTCTGCCTAAAGGTGTCGCTCTGCCTC
ATAGAACTGCCTGCGTGAGATTCTCGCATGCCAGAGATCCTATTTTTGGCAATCAAATCATTCCGGATAC
TGCGATTTTAAGTGTTGTTCCATTCCATCACGGTTTTGGAATGTTTACTACACTCGGATATTTGATATGT
GGATTTCGAGTCGTCTTAATGTATAGATTTGAAGAAGAGCTGTTTCTGAGGAGCCTTCAGGATTACAAGA
TTCAAAGTGCGCTGCTGGTGCCAACCCTATTCTCCTTCTTCGCCAAAAGCACTCTGATTGACAAATACGA
TTTATCTAATTTACACGAAATTGCTTCTGGTGGCGCTCCCCTCTCTAAGGAAGTCGGGGAAGCGGTTGCC
AAGAGGTTCCATCTGCCAGGTATCAGGCAAGGATATGGGCTCACTGAGACTACATCAGCTATTCTGATTA
CACCCGAGGGGGATGATAAACCGGGCGCGGTCGGTAAAGTTGTTCCATTTTTTGAAGCGAAGGTTGTGGA
TCTGGATACCGGGAAAACGCTGGGCGTTAATCAAAGAGGCGAACTGTGTGTGAGAGGTCCTATGATTATG
TCCGGTTATGTAAACAATCCGGAAGCGACCAACGCCTTGATTGACAAGGATGGATGGCTACATTCTGGAG
ACATAGCTTACTGGGACGAAGACGAACACTTCTTCATCGTTGACCGCCTGAAGTCTCTGATTAAGTACAA
AGGCTATCAGGTGGCTCCCGCTGAATTGGAATCCATCTTGCTCCAACACCCCAACATCTTCGACGCAGGT
GTCGCAGGTCTTCCCGACGATGACGCCGGTGAACTTCCCGCCGCCGTTGTTGTTTTGGAGCACGGAAAGA
CGATGACGGAAAAAGAGATCGTGGATTACGTCGCCAGTCAAGTAACAACCGCGAAAAAGTTGCGCGGAGG
AGTTGTGTTTGTGGACGAAGTACCGAAAGGTCTTACCGGAAAACTCGACGCAAGAAAAATCAGAGAGATC
CTCATAAAGGCCAAGAAGGGCGGAAAGATCGCCGTGTAATTCTAGAGTCGGGGCGGCCGGCCGCTTCGAG
CAGACATGATAAGATACATTGATGAGTTTGGACAAACCACAACTAGAATGCAGTGAAAAAAATGCTTTAT
TTGTGAAATTTGTGATGCTATTGCTTTATTTGTAACCATTATAAGCTGCAATAAACAAGTTAACAACAAC
AATTGCATTCATTTTATGTTTCAGGTTCAGGGGGAGGTGTGGGAGGTTTTTTAAAGCAAGTAAAACCTCT
ACAAATGTGGTAAAATCGATAAGGATCCGTCGACCGATGCCCTTGAGAGCCTTCAACCCAGTCAGCTCCT
TCCGGTGGGCGCGGGGCATGACTATCGTCGCCGCACTTATGACTGTCTTCTTTATCATGCAACTCGTAGG
ACAGGTGCCGGCAGCGCTCTTCCGCTTCCTCGCTCACTGACTCGCTGCGCTCGGTCGTTCGGCTGCGGCG
AGCGGTATCAGCTCACTCAAAGGCGGTAATACGGTTATCCACAGAATCAGGGGATAACGCAGGAAAGAAC
ATGTGAGCAAAAGGCCAGCAAAAGGCCAGGAACCGTAAAAAGGCCGCGTTGCTGGCGTTTTTCCATAGGC
TCCGCCCCCCTGACGAGCATCACAAAAATCGACGCTCAAGTCAGAGGTGGCGAAACCCGACAGGACTATA
AAGATACCAGGCGTTTCCCCCTGGAAGCTCCCTCGTGCGCTCTCCTGTTCCGACCCTGCCGCTTACCGGA
TACCTGTCCGCCTTTCTCCCTTCGGGAAGCGTGGCGCTTTCTCATAGCTCACGCTGTAGGTATCTCAGTT
CGGTGTAGGTCGTTCGCTCCAAGCTGGGCTGTGTGCACGAACCCCCCGTTCAGCCCGACCGCTGCGCCTT
ATCCGGTAACTATCGTCTTGAGTCCAACCCGGTAAGACACGACTTATCGCCACTGGCAGCAGCCACTGGT
AACAGGATTAGCAGAGCGAGGTATGTAGGCGGTGCTACAGAGTTCTTGAAGTGGTGGCCTAACTACGGCT
ACACTAGAAGAACAGTATTTGGTATCTGCGCTCTGCTGAAGCCAGTTACCTTCGGAAAAAGAGTTGGTAG
CTCTTGATCCGGCAAACAAACCACCGCTGGTAGCGGTGGTTTTTTTGTTTGCAAGCAGCAGATTACGCGC
AGAAAAAAAGGATCTCAAGAAGATCCTTTGATCTTTTCTACGGGGTCTGACGCTCAGTGGAACGAAAACT
CACGTTAAGGGATTTTGGTCATGAGATTATCAAAAAGGATCTTCACCTAGATCCTTTTAAATTAAAAATG
AAGTTTTAAATCAATCTAAAGTATATATGAGTAAACTTGGTCTGACAGCGGCCGCAAATGCTAAACCACT
GCAGTGGTTACCAGTGCTTGATCAGTGAGGCACCGATCTCAGCGATCTGCCTATTTCGTTCGTCCATAGT
GGCCTGACTCCCCGTCGTGTAGATCACTACGATTCGTGAGGGCTTACCATCAGGCCCCAGCGCAGCAATG
ATGCCGCGAGAGCCGCGTTCACCGGCCCCCGATTTGTCAGCAATGAACCAGCCAGCAGGGAGGGCCGAGC
GAAGAAGTGGTCCTGCTACTTTGTCCGCCTCCATCCAGTCTATGAGCTGCTGTCGTGATGCTAGAGTAAG
AAGTTCGCCAGTGAGTAGTTTCCGAAGAGTTGTGGCCATTGCTACTGGCATCGTGGTATCACGCTCGTCG
TTCGGTATGGCTTCGTTCAACTCTGGTTCCCAGCGGTCAAGCCGGGTCACATGATCACCCATATTATGAA
GAAATGCAGTCAGCTCCTTAGGGCCTCCGATCGTTGTCAGAAGTAAGTTGGCCGCGGTGTTGTCGCTCAT
GGTAATGGCAGCACTACACAATTCTCTTACCGTCATGCCATCCGTAAGATGCTTTTCCGTGACCGGCGAG
TACTCAACCAAGTCGTTTTGTGAGTAGTGTATACGGCGACCAAGCTGCTCTTGCCCGGCGTCTATACGGG
ACAACACCGCGCCACATAGCAGTACTTTGAAAGTGCTCATCATCGGGAATCGTTCTTCGGGGCGGAAAGA
CTCAAGGATCTTGCCGCTATTGAGATCCAGTTCGATATAGCCCACTCTTGCACCCAGTTGATCTTCAGCA
TCTTTTACTTTCACCAGCGTTTCGGGGTGTGCAAAAACAGGCAAGCAAAATGCCGCAAAGAAGGGAATGA
GTGCGACACGAAAATGTTGGATGCTCATACTCGTCCTTTTTCAATATTATTGAAGCATTTATCAGGGTTA
CACTGCGGCTCCTCATCGCGATAATAAACCCCAGTAAATGCTTTTAAAAAAC
